>Addgene plasmid #134304 | CMV-Citroff1 | addgene full sequence | sequence record 263432 | Addgene NGS Result
AAAATTTAAGCTACAACAAGGCAAGGCTTGACCGACAATTGCATGAAGAATCTGCTTAGGGTTAGGCGTT
TTGCGCTGCTTCGCGATGTACGGGCCAGATATACGCGTTGACATTGATTATTGACTAGTTATTAATAGTA
ATCAATTACGGGGTCATTAGTTCATAGCCCATATATGGAGTTCCGCGTTACATAACTTACGGTAAATGGC
CCGCCTGGCTGACCGCCCAACGACCCCCGCCCATTGACGTCAATAATGACGTATGTTCCCATAGTAACGC
CAATAGGGACTTTCCATTGACGTCAATGGGTGGAGTATTTACGGTAAACTGCCCACTTGGCAGTACATCA
AGTGTATCATATGCCAAGTACGCCCCCTATTGACGTCAATGACGGTAAATGGCCCGCCTGGCATTATGCC
CAGTACATGACCTTATGGGACTTTCCTACTTGGCAGTACATCTACGTATTAGTCATCGCTATTACCATGG
TGATGCGGTTTTGGCAGTACATCAATGGGCGTGGATAGCGGTTTGACTCACGGGGATTTCCAAGTCTCCA
CCCCATTGACGTCAATGGGAGTTTGTTTTGGCACCAAAATCAACGGGACTTTCCAAAATGTCGTAACAAC
TCCGCCCCATTGACGCAAATGGGCGGTAGGCGTGTACGGTGGGAGGTCTATATAAGCAGAGCTCTCTGGC
TAACTAGAGAACCCACTGCTTACTGGCTTATCGAAATTAATACGACTCACTATAGGGAGACCCAAGCTGG
CTAGCGTTTAAACGGGCCCTCTAGACTCGAGAATGGTGAGCAAGGGCGAGGAGCTGTTCACCGGGGTGGT
GCCCATCCTGGTCGAGCTGGACGGCGACGTAAACGGCCACAAGTTCAGCGTGTCCGGCGAGGGTGAGGGC
GATGCCACCTACGGCAAGCTGACCCTGAAGTTCATCTGCACCACCGGCAAGCTGCCCGTGCCCTGGCCCA
CCCTCGTGACCACCCTGACCTACGGCGTGCAGTGCTTCAGCCGCTACCCCGACCACATGAAGCAGCACGA
CTTCTTCAAGTCCGCCATGCCCGAAGGCTACATCCAGGAGCGCACCATCTTCTTCAAGGACGACGGCAAC
TACAAGACCCGCGCCGAGGTGAAGTTCGAGGGCGACACCCTGGTGAACCGCATCGAGCTGAAGGGCATCG
ACTTCAAGGAGGACGGCAACATCCTGGGGCACAAGCTGGAGTACAACTGGCAGACCGAGGAGCGTCTGCA
TTATCAGGTCGGGCAACGGGCGCTGATTCAGGCGATGCAGATTTCGGCGATGCCGGAGCTGGTGGAGGCA
GTGCAGAAACGCGATCTCGCCAGAATCAAAGCCCTTATCGGCCCCATGCGTTCGTTCTCCGACGCCACCT
ACATCACCGTCGGTGATGCCAGCGGCCAGCGCCTCTATCACGTCAATCCTGATGAAATCGGCAAATCGAT
GGAAGGCGGCGATAGCGATGAGGCGTTGATAAACGCTAAAAGCTACGTGTCAGTGCGCAAAGGCTCGCTG
GGATCGTCGCTGCGCGGTAAATCGCCGATTCAGGACGCAACCGGCAAGGTGATCGGCATTGTGTCGGTAG
GCTATACCATTGAGCAACTGGAACCGAATTTTGTCTATATCATGGCCGACAAGCAGAAGAACGGCATCAA
GGCGAACTTCCACATCCGCCACAACATCGAGGACGGCGGCGTGCAGCTCGCCTACCACTACCAGCAGAAC
ACCCCCATCGGCGACGGCCCCGTGCTGCTGCCCGACAACCACTACCTGAGCGTGCAGTCCCAACTTTCGA
AAGACCCCAACGAGAAGCGCGATCACATGGTCCTGCTGGAGTTCGTGACCGCCGCCGGGATCACTCTCGG
CATGGTCGAGCTGTACAAGTAAAAGCTTAAGTTTAAACCGCTGATCAGCCTCGACTGTGCCTTCTAGTTG
CCAGCCATCTGTTGTTTGCCCCTCCCCCGTGCCTTCCTTGACCCTGGAAGGTGCCACTCCCACTGTCCTT
TCCTAATAAAATGAGGAAATTGCATCGCATTGTCTGAGTAGGTGTCATTCTATTCTGGGGGGTGGGGTGG
GGCAGGACAGCAAGGGGGAGGATTGGGAAGACAATAGCAGGCATGCTGGGGATGCGGTGGGCTCTATGGC
TTCTGAGGCGGAAAGAACCAGCTGGGGCTCTAGGGGGTATCCCC
[124 nt withheld, positions 2215-2338]
C
[91 nt withheld, positions 2340-2430]
A
[49 nt withheld, positions 2432-2480]
CCTTTGACGTTGGAGTCCACGTTCTTT
[37 nt withheld, positions 2508-2544]
ACCCTATCTCGGTCTATTCTTTTGATTTATAAGGGATTTTGCCGATTTCGGCCTATTGGTTAAAAAATGA
GCTGATTTAACAAAAATTTAACGCGAATTAATTCTGTGGAATGTGTGTCAGTTAGGGTGTGGAAAGTCCC
CAGGCTCCCCAGCAGGCAGAAGTATGCAAAGCATGCATCTCAATTAGTCAGCAACCAGGTGTGGAAAGTC
CCCAGGCTCCCCAGCAGGCAGAAGTATGCAAAGCATGCATCTCAATTAGTCAGCAACCATAGTCCCGCCC
CTAACTCCGCCCATCCCGCCCCTAACTCCGCCCAGTTCCGCCCATTCTCCGCCCCATGGCTGACTAATTT
TTTTTATTTATGCAGAGGCCGAGGCCGCCTCTGCCTCTGAGCTATTCCAGAAGTAGTGAGGAGGCTTTTT
TGGAGGCCTAGGCTTTTGCAAAAAGCTCCCGGGAGCTTGTATATCCATTTTCGGATCTGATCAAGAGACA
GGATGAGGATCGTTTCGCATGATTGAACAAGATGGATTGCACGCAGGTTCTCCGGCCGCTTGGGTGGAGA
GGCTATTCGGCTATGACTGGGCACAACAGACAATCGGCTGCTCTGATGCCGCCGTGTTCCGGCTGTCAGC
GCAGGGGCGCCCGGTTCTTTTTGTCAAGACCGACCTGTCCGGTGCCCTGAATGAACTGCAGGACGAGGCA
GCGCGGCTATCGTGGCTGGCCACGACGGGCGTTCCTTGCGCAGCTGTGCTCGACGTTGTCACTGAAGCGG
GAAGGGACTGGCTGCTATTGGGCGAAGTGCCGGGGCAGGATCTCCTGTCATCTCACCTTGCTCCTGCCGA
GAAAGTATCCATCATGGCTGATGCAATGCGGCGGCTGCATACGCTTGATCCGGCTACCTGCCCATTCGAC
CACCAAGCGAAACATCGCATCGAGCGAGCACGTACTCGGATGGAAGCCGGTCTTGTCGATCAGGATGATC
TGGACGAAGAGCATCAGGGGCTCGCGCCAGCCGAACTGTTCGCCAGGCTCAAGGCGCGCATGCCCGACGG
CGAGGATCTCGTCGTGACCCATGGCGATGCCTGCTTGCCGAATATCATGGTGGAAAATGGCCGCTTTTCT
GGATTCATCGACTGTGGCCGGCTGGGTGTGGCGGACCGCTATCAGGACATAGCGTTGGCTACCCGTGATA
TTGCTGAAGAGCTTGGCGGCGAATGGGCTGACCGCTTCCTCGTGCTTTACGGTATCGCCGCTCCCGATTC
GCAGCGCATCGCCTTCTATCGCCTTCTTGACGAGTTCTTCTGAGCGGGACTCTGGGGTTCGAAATGACCG
ACCAAGCGACGCCCAACCTGCCATCACGAGATTTCGATTCCACCGCCGCCTTCTATGAAAGGTTGGGCTT
CGGAATCGTTTTCCGGGACGCCGGCTGGATGATCCTCCAGCGCGGGGATCTCATGCTGGAGTTCTTCGCC
CACCCCAACTTGTTTATTGCAGCTTATAATGGTTACAAATAAAGCAATAGCATCACAAATTTCACAAATA
AAGCATTTTTTTCACTGCATTCTAGTTGTGGTTTGTCCAAACTCATCAATGTATCTTATCATGTCTGTAT
ACCGTCGACCTCTAGCTAGAGCTTGGCGTAATCATGGTCATAGCTGTTTCCTGTGTGAAATTGTTATCCG
CTCACAATTCCACACAACATACGAGCCGGAAGCATAAAGTGTAAAGCCTGGGGTGCCTAATGAGTGAGCT
AACTCACATTAATTGCGTTGCGCTCACTGCCCGCTTTCCAGTCGGGAAACCTGTCGTGCCAGCTGCATTA
ATGAATCGGCCAACGCGCGGGGAGAGGCGGTTTGCGTATTGGGCGCTCTTCCGCTTCCTCGCTCACTGAC
TCGCTGCGCTCGGTCGTTCGGCTGCGGCGAGCGGTATCAGCTCACTCAAAGGCGGTAATACGGTTATCCA
CAGAATCAGGGGATAACGCAGGAAAGAACATGTGAGCAAAAGGCCAGCAAAAGGCCAGGAACCGTAAAAA
GGCCGCGTTGCTGGCGTTTTTCCATAGGCTCCGCCCCCCTGACGAGCATCACAAAAATCGACGCTCAAGT
CAGAGGTGGCGAAACCCGACAGGACTATAAAGATACCAGGCGTTTCCCCCTGGAAGCTCCCTCGTGCGCT
CTCCTGTTCCGACCCTGCCGCTTACCGGATACCTGTCCGCCTTTCTCCCTTCGGGAAGCGTGGCGCTTTC
TCATAGCTCACGCTGTAGGTATCTCAGTTCGGTGTAGGTCGTTCGCTCCAAGCTGGGCTGTGTGCACGAA
CCCCCCGTTCAGCCCGACCGCTGCGCCTTATCCGGTAACTATCGTCTTGAGTCCAACCCGGTAAGACACG
ACTTATCGCCACTGGCAGCAGCCACTGGTAACAGGATTAGCAGAGCGAGGTATGTAGGCGGTGCTACAGA
GTTCTTGAAGTGGTGGCCTAACTACGGCTACACTAGAAGAACAGTATTTGGTATCTGCGCTCTGCTGAAG
CCAGTTACCTTCGGAAAAAGAGTTGGTAGCTCTTGATCCGGCAAACAAACCACCGCTGGTAGCGGTGGTT
TTTTTGTTTGCAAGCAGCAGATTACGCGCAGAAAAAAAGGATCTCAAGAAGATCCTTTGATCTTTTCTAC
GGGGTCTGACGCTCAGTGGAACGAAAACTCACGTTAAGGGATTTTGGTCATGAGATTATCAAAAAGGATC
TTCACCTAGATCCTTTTAAATTAAAAATGAAGTTTTAAATCAATCTAAAGTATATATGAGTAAACTTGGT
CTGACAGTTACCAATGCTTAATCAGTGAGGCACCTATCTCAGCGATCTGTCTATTTCGTTCATCCATAGT
TGCCTGACTCCCCGTCGTGTAGATAACTACGATACGGGAGGGCTTACCATCTGGCCCCAGTGCTGCAATG
ATACCGCGAGACCCACGCTCACCGGCTCCAGATTTATCAGCAATAAACCAGCCAGCCGGAAGGGCCGAGC
GCAGAAGTGGTCCTGCAACTTTATCCGCCTCCATCCAGTCTATTAATTGTTGCCGGGAAGCTAGAGTAAG
TAGTTCGCCAGTTAATAGTTTGCGCAACGTTGTTGCCATTGCTACAGGCATCGTGGTGTCACGCTCGTCG
TTTGGTATGGCTTCATTCAGCTCCGGTTCCCAACGATCAAGGCGAGTTACATGATCCCCCATGTTGTGCA
AAAAAGCGGTTAGCTCCTTCGGTCCTCCGATCGTTGTCAGAAGTAAGTTGGCCGCAGTGTTATCACTCAT
GGTTATGGCAGCACTGCATAATTCTCTTACTGTCATGCCATCCGTAAGATGCTTTTCTGTGACTGGTGAG
TACTCAACCAAGTCATTCTGAGAATAGTGTATGCGGCGACCGAGTTGCTCTTGCCCGGCGTCAATACGGG
ATAATACCGCGCCACATAGCAGAACTTTAAAAGTGCTCATCATTGGAAAACGTTCTTCGGGGCGAAAACT
CTCAAGGATCTTACCGCTGTTGAGATCCAGTTCGATGTAACCCACTCGTGCACCCAACTGATCTTCAGCA
TCTTTTACTTTCACCAGCGTTTCTGGGTGAGCAAAAACAGGAAGGCAAAATGCCGCAAAAAAGGGAATAA
GGGCGACACGGAAATGTTGAATACTCATACTCTTCCTTTTTCAATATTATTGAAGCATTTATCAGGGTTA
TTGTCTCATGAGCGGATACATATTTGAATGTATTTAGAAAAATAAACAAATAGGGGTTCCGCGCACATTT
CCCCGAAAAGTGCCACCTGACGTCGACGGATCGGGAGATCTCCCGATCCCCTATGGTGCACTCTCAGTAC
AATCTGCTCTGATGCCGCATAGTTAAGCCAGTATCTGCTCCCTGCTTGTGTGTTGGAGGTCGCTGAGTAG
TGCGCGAGC
Features (pLannotate 1.2.2; 22 found; start..end, strand, type, name):
    110..489     +  enhancer       CMV enhancer: human cytomegalovirus immediate early enhancer
    490..693     +  promoter       CMV promoter: human cytomegalovirus (CMV) immediate early promoter
    689..722     +  LTR            5' LTR (truncated) (fragment): truncated 5' long terminal repeat (LTR) from HIV-1
    738..756     +  promoter       T7 promoter: promoter for bacteriophage T7 RNA polymerase
    803..1238    +  CDS            EGFP (fragment): the original enhanced GFP (Yang et al., 1996) mammalian codon-optimized
   1244..1633    +  CDS            citA (fragment): CITA_KLEPN - Experimental evidence at protein level: Swiss-Prot protein existence level 1. Member of the two-component regulatory system CitA/CitB. Probably activates CitB by phosphorylation. The periplasmic domain binds H-citrate(2-), which is essential for induction of the citrate- fermentation genes. From Klebsiella pneumoniae.
   1643..1909    +  CDS            cEGFP (fragment): cEGFP is a basic (constitutively fluorescent) green fluorescent protein published in 2008, derived from Aequorea victoria.
   1945..2169    +  polyA_signal   bGH poly(A) signal: bovine growth hormone polyadenylation signal
   2173..2194    +  promoter       SV40 promoter (fragment): SV40 enhancer and early promoter
   2215..2643    +  rep_origin     f1 ori (sequence partly withheld): f1 bacteriophage origin of replication; arrow indicates direction of (+) strand synthesis
   2657..2986    +  promoter       SV40 promoter: SV40 enhancer and early promoter
   3053..3844    +  CDS            neo: KKA2_KLEPN - Also known as kan, nptII. Experimental evidence at protein level: Swiss-Prot protein existence level 1. Resistance to kanamycin, neomycin, paromomycin, ribostamycin, butirosin and gentamicin B. From Klebsiella pneumoniae.
   3868..4026    +  CDS            ble (fragment): BLE_KLEPN - Experimental evidence at protein level: Swiss-Prot protein existence level 1. Binding protein with a strong affinity to the bleomycin family of antibiotics. Binds to CL990; an antimitotic-antibiotic compound. From Klebsiella pneumoniae.
   4021..4142    +  polyA_signal   SV40 poly(A) signal: SV40 polyadenylation signal
   4215..4231    -  protein_bind   lac operator: The lac repressor binds to the lac operator to inhibit transcription in E. coli. This inhibition can be relieved by adding lactose or isopropyl-β-D-thiogalactopyranoside (IPTG). lac repressor encoded by lacI
   4239..4269    -  promoter       lac promoter: promoter for the E. coli lac operon
   4284..4305    -  protein_bind   CAP binding site: CAP binding activates transcription in the presence of cAMP. E. coli catabolite activator protein
   4318..4410    -  CDS            lacI (fragment): lac repressor; lacI; The lac repressor binds to the lac operator to inhibit transcription in E. coli. This inhibition can be relieved by adding lactose or isopropyl-β-D-thiogalactopyranoside (IPTG).
   4593..5181    -  rep_origin     ori: high-copy-number ColE1/pMB1/pBR322/pUC origin of replication
   5352..6212    -  CDS            AmpR: β-lactamase; bla; confers resistance to ampicillin, carbenicillin, and related antibiotics
   6213..6317    -  promoter       AmpR promoter: bla
   6376..6428    -  misc_feature   bom (fragment): basis of mobility region from pBR322
