[The description below was written by a language model from this plasmid's Addgene catalogue record and pLannotate feature annotations shown in this document.]
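Description:
CMV-Citroff1 is a mammalian expression plasmid built on the pcDNA3.1 backbone that encodes Citroff1, a synthetic, genetically encoded fluorescent biosensor for citrate with an inverse response, meaning its fluorescence intensity falls rather than rises as citrate increases. The plasmid is about 6.4 to 6.5 kb in total. It is propagated in E. coli at high copy from a ColE1/pUC-type origin under ampicillin selection (AmpR with its own bla promoter), and it also carries an f1 origin for single-stranded DNA production.

The roughly 1.1 kb sensor insert, cloned between XhoI and HindIII sites, sits downstream of the human cytomegalovirus immediate-early enhancer and promoter and is terminated by the bovine growth hormone polyadenylation signal. A T7 promoter lies just upstream of the coding region. The feature table shows the sensor's architecture: a fragment of the Klebsiella pneumoniae CitA sensor kinase, whose periplasmic domain binds citrate, is flanked on either side by two GFP-derived fragments. This arrangement is consistent with a single-fluorescent-protein design in which the citrate-binding domain is inserted into the fluorescent protein, so that ligand-induced conformational change modulates chromophore brightness. A separate SV40 promoter drives the neomycin phosphotransferase gene with an SV40 poly(A) signal, allowing G418 selection of stably transfected cells. The short HIV-1 LTR, ble, lacI and lac promoter/operator hits are small backbone fragments flagged by automated annotation rather than functional modules. The construct is intended for transient or stable expression in mammalian cells to monitor citrate by intensity-based fluorescence imaging.
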