Addgene plasmid #134304: CMV-Citroff1
Purpose: Mammalian expression of inverse-response citrate sensor
Depositing lab: Robert Campbell. Depositing organization: University of Alberta. Publication: High-Performance Intensiometric Direct- and Inverse-Response Genetically Encoded Biosensors for Citrate. Zhao Y, Shen Y, Wen Y, Campbell RE. ACS Cent Sci. 2020 Aug 26;6(8):1441-1450. doi: 10.1021/acscentsci.0c00518. Epub 2020 Jul 9. PubMed 32875085.
Backbone
  Vector backbone: pcDNA3.1
  Backbone size w/o insert (bp): 5300
  Total vector size (bp): 6400
  Vector type: Mammalian Expression
Growth in bacteria
  Bacterial resistance: Ampicillin, 100 μg/mL
  Growth temperature: 37°C
  Growth strain: DH5alpha
  Copy number: High Copy
Gene/Insert
  Gene/Insert name: Citroff1
  Species: Synthetic
  Insert size (bp): 1100
  Promoter: CMV
  Cloning method: Restriction Enzyme; 5′ cloning site XhoI (not destroyed); 3′ cloning site HindIII (not destroyed)
  Sequencing primers: 5′ TAATACGACTCACTATAGGG; 3′ TAGAAGGCACAGTCGAGG
Terms and licenses: Academic/Nonprofit Terms; Industry Terms: Not Available to Industry
How to cite: CMV-Citroff1 was a gift from Robert Campbell (Addgene plasmid # 134304 ; http://n2t.net/addgene:134304 ; RRID:Addgene_134304)
